>Addgene plasmid #59613 | pSicoR-PTPN11i2 | depositor partial sequence | sequence record 93290 | pSicoR-PTPN11i2 sequence 63 bps
TGATTTGCTAATGTTCTACATTAATTCTAGAGATTAATGTAGAACATTAGCAAATCTTTTTTC
