>Addgene plasmid #59613 | pSicoR-PTPN11i2 | addgene partial sequence | sequence record 96872 | WPRE-R 5'-CATAGCGTAAAAGGAGCAACA-3'
ATTTTGTAATCCAGAGGTTGATTATCGATAAGCTTGATATCGAATTGTACCTAGTGGAACCGGAACCCTT
AAACATGTATAACTTCGTATAATGTATGCTATACGAAGTTATTAGGTCCCTCGACGAATTCCTACTTGTA
CAGCTCGTCCATGCCGAGAGTGATCCCGGCGGCGGTCACGAACTCCAGCAGGACCATGTGATCGCGCTTC
TCGTTGGGGTCTTTGCTCAGGGCGGACTGGGTGCTCAGGTAGTGGTTGTCGGGCAGCAGCACGGGGCCGT
CGCCGATGGGGGTGTTCTGCTGGTAGTGGTCGGCGAGCTGCACGCTGCCGTCCTCGATGTTGTGGCGGAT
CTTGAAGTTCACCTTGATGCCGTTCTTCTGCTTGTCGGCCATGATATAGACGTTGTGGCTGTTGTAGTTG
TACTCCAGCTTGTGCCCCAGGATGTTGCCGTCCTCCTTGAAGTCGATGCCCTTCAGCTCGATGCGGTTCA
CCAGGGTGTCGCCCTCGAACTTCACCTCGGCGCGGGTCTTGTAGTTGCCGTCGTCCTTGAAGAAGATGGT
GCGCTCCTGGACGTAGCCTTCGGGCATGGCGGACTTGAAGAAGTCGTGCTGCTTCATGTGGTCGGGGTAG
CGGCTGAAGCACTGC
