>Addgene plasmid #59613 | pSicoR-PTPN11i2 | addgene partial sequence | sequence record 97345 | pLLU-5 5'-cacagacttgtgggagaagc-3'
GCATATAATATTTCCTAGTAACTATAGAGGCTTAATGTGCGATAAAAGACAGATAATCTGTTCTTTTTAA
TACTAGCTACATTTTACATGATAGGCTTGGATTTCTATAACTTCGTATAGCATACATTATACGAAGTTAT
AAACAGCACAAAAGGAAACTCACCCTAACTGTAAAGTAATTGTGTGTTTTGAGACTATAAATATCCCTTG
GAGAAAAGCCTTGTTTGATTTGCTAATGTTCTACATTAATTCTAGAGATTAATGTAGAACATTAGCAAAT
CTTTTTTCTCGAGTACTAGGATCCATTAGGCGGCCGCGTGGATAACCGTATTACCGCCATGCATTAGTTA
TTAATAGTAATCAATTACGGGGTCATTAGTTCATAGCCCATATATGGAGTTCCGCGTTACATAACTTACG
GTAAATGGCCCGCCTGGCTGACCGCCCAACGACCCCCGCCCATTGACGTCAATAATGACGTATGTTCCCA
TAGTAACGCCAATAGGGACTTTCCATTGACGTCAATGGGTGGAGTATTTACGGTAAACTGCCCACTTGGC
AGTACATCAAGTGTATCATATGCCAAGTACGCCCCCTATTGACGTC
