[The description below was written by a language model from this plasmid's Addgene catalogue record.]
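Description:
pSicoR-PTPN11i2 is an RNA interference plasmid built on the pSicoR backbone and catalogued as a mammalian expression/RNAi vector. It is maintained in bacteria as a high-copy plasmid under ampicillin selection. The record lists a recombination-deficient strain (Stbl3) as the host, a common choice for vectors that carry repeated sequences. No feature table is provided, so elements of the backbone beyond those named in the catalogue fields, such as any viral packaging elements, reporters, mammalian selection markers or recombinase sites, cannot be confirmed from this entry.

The payload is a short hairpin RNA directed against human PTPN11, the gene encoding the protein tyrosine phosphatase also known as SHP2. The hairpin is expressed from a U6 promoter, an RNA polymerase III promoter widely used for shRNAs because it gives strong expression of small RNAs with defined start and termination points. The sequencing primer name suggests that the mouse version of U6 is used. The hairpin insert was cloned by restriction enzyme between an HpaI site, which was destroyed in the process, and an XhoI site, which was retained. The "i2" in the name implies that this is one of several independent hairpins against the same target, although the record does not say so, and the targeting sequence itself is not given.

The stated purpose is expression of an shRNA against human PTPN11, that is, knockdown of the gene in human cells. The associated publication concerns the systematic identification of barriers to human induced pluripotent stem cell generation, so the construct was presumably used to test the effect of PTPN11 depletion on reprogramming.
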