Addgene plasmid #59613: pSicoR-PTPN11i2
Purpose: Expression of shRNA against human PTPN11
Depositing lab: Miguel Ramalho-Santos. Depositing organization: University of California, San Francisco (UCSF). Publication: Systematic Identification of Barriers to Human iPSC Generation. Qin H, Diaz A, Blouin L, Lebbink RJ, Patena W, Tanbun P, LeProust EM, McManus MT, Song JS, Ramalho-Santos M. Cell. 2014 Jul 17;158(2):449-61. doi: 10.1016/j.cell.2014.05.040. PubMed 25036638.
Backbone
  Vector backbone: pSicoR
  Vector type: Mammalian Expression, RNAi
Growth in bacteria
  Bacterial resistance: Ampicillin, 100 μg/mL
  Growth temperature: 37°C
  Growth strain: Stbl3
  Copy number: High Copy
Gene/Insert
  Gene/Insert name: PTPN11
  gRNA/shRNA sequence: PTPN11
  Species: H. sapiens (human)
  Entrez Gene: PTPN11 (a.k.a. BPTP3, CFC, JMML, METCDS, NS1, PTP-1D, PTP2C, SH-PTP2, SH-PTP3, SHP2)
  Promoter: U6
  Cloning method: Restriction Enzyme; 5′ cloning site HpaI (destroyed during cloning); 3′ cloning site XhoI (not destroyed)
  Sequencing primers: 5′ mU6-F
Terms and licenses: Academic/Nonprofit Terms; Industry Terms: Not Available to Industry
How to cite: pSicoR-PTPN11i2 was a gift from Miguel Ramalho-Santos (Addgene plasmid # 59613 ; http://n2t.net/addgene:59613 ; RRID:Addgene_59613)
